Addgene plasmid #103013: S-HBsAg
Purpose: Expresses HBV Small envelope glycoprotein in mammalian cells
Depositing lab: Wang-Shick Ryu. Depositing organization: Yonsei University. Publication: Hepatitis B virus polymerase blocks pattern recognition receptor signaling via interaction with DDX3: implications for immune evasion. Wang H, Ryu WS. PLoS Pathog. 2010 Jul 15;6(7):e1000986. doi: 10.1371/journal.ppat.1000986. PubMed 20657822.
Backbone
  Vector backbone: pcDNA3
  Backbone manufacturer: Invitrogen
  Total vector size (bp): 6119
  Vector type: Mammalian Expression
  Selectable markers: Neomycin (select with G418)
Growth in bacteria
  Bacterial resistance: Ampicillin, 100 μg/mL
  Growth temperature: 37°C
  Growth strain: DH5alpha
  Copy number: Unknown
Gene/Insert
  Gene/Insert name: HBV Small envelope protein
  Species: Hepatitis B virus
  Insert size (bp): 681
Terms and licenses: Academic/Nonprofit Terms; Industry Terms: Not Available to Industry
How to cite: S-HBsAg was a gift from Wang-Shick Ryu (Addgene plasmid # 103013 ; http://n2t.net/addgene:103013 ; RRID:Addgene_103013)
