[The description below was written by a language model from this plasmid's Addgene catalogue record and pLannotate feature annotations shown in this document.]
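Description:
S-HBsAg is a mammalian expression plasmid of about 6.1 kb, built on the pcDNA3 backbone, that carries the small (S) envelope glycoprotein of hepatitis B virus, also known as the hepatitis B surface antigen. The 681 bp coding sequence sits downstream of the human cytomegalovirus immediate early enhancer and promoter, which drive strong constitutive transcription in transfected mammalian cells, and upstream of the bovine growth hormone polyadenylation signal, which terminates and processes the transcript. T7 and SP6 phage promoters flank the insert in opposite orientations, as is standard for this backbone, and can serve for in vitro transcription or as sequencing primer sites. No epitope tag or reporter fusion is annotated on the insert.

In bacteria the plasmid is maintained through a high-copy ColE1/pUC-type origin and selected with ampicillin via the β-lactamase gene and its own promoter. An f1 origin is also present, permitting single-stranded DNA production. For selection in mammalian cells, an SV40 enhancer/early promoter drives the neomycin phosphotransferase gene, followed by an SV40 polyadenylation signal, so stable transfectants can be selected with G418. The automated annotation also reports several short fragments (a truncated HIV-1 LTR, bom, ble, lacI and lac promoter/operator elements). These are most likely backbone remnants or sequence-similarity matches rather than functional parts of the design.

The stated purpose is expression of the HBV small envelope protein in mammalian cells. The associated publication concerns HBV interference with pattern recognition receptor signaling, though the record does not say how this particular construct was used there.
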