Features (pLannotate 1.2.2; 21 found; start..end, strand, type, name):
     28..80      -  misc_feature   bom (fragment): basis of mobility region from pBR322
    235..614     +  enhancer       CMV enhancer: human cytomegalovirus immediate early enhancer
    615..818     +  promoter       CMV promoter: human cytomegalovirus (CMV) immediate early promoter
    814..847     +  LTR            5' LTR (truncated) (fragment): truncated 5' long terminal repeat (LTR) from HIV-1
    863..881     +  promoter       T7 promoter: promoter for bacteriophage T7 RNA polymerase
    956..1636    +  CDS            HBsAg (S) (sequence partly withheld): major/small (S) envelope protein of hepatitis B virus hepatitis B surface antigen
   1671..1689    -  promoter       SP6 promoter: promoter for bacteriophage SP6 RNA polymerase
   1715..1939    +  polyA_signal   bGH poly(A) signal: bovine growth hormone polyadenylation signal
   1943..1964    +  promoter       SV40 promoter (fragment): SV40 enhancer and early promoter
   1985..2413    +  rep_origin     f1 ori (sequence partly withheld): f1 bacteriophage origin of replication; arrow indicates direction of (+) strand synthesis
   2427..2756    +  promoter       SV40 promoter: SV40 enhancer and early promoter
   2823..3614    +  CDS            neo: KKA2_KLEPN - Also known as kan, nptII. Experimental evidence at protein level: Swiss-Prot protein existence level 1. Resistance to kanamycin, neomycin, paromomycin, ribostamycin, butirosin and gentamicin B. From Klebsiella pneumoniae.
   3638..3796    +  CDS            ble (fragment): BLE_KLEPN - Experimental evidence at protein level: Swiss-Prot protein existence level 1. Binding protein with a strong affinity to the bleomycin family of antibiotics. Binds to CL990; an antimitotic-antibiotic compound. From Klebsiella pneumoniae.
   3791..3912    +  polyA_signal   SV40 poly(A) signal: SV40 polyadenylation signal
   3985..4001    -  protein_bind   lac operator: The lac repressor binds to the lac operator to inhibit transcription in E. coli. This inhibition can be relieved by adding lactose or isopropyl-β-D-thiogalactopyranoside (IPTG). lac repressor encoded by lacI
   4009..4039    -  promoter       lac promoter: promoter for the E. coli lac operon
   4054..4075    -  protein_bind   CAP binding site: CAP binding activates transcription in the presence of cAMP. E. coli catabolite activator protein
   4088..4180    -  CDS            lacI (fragment): lac repressor; lacI; The lac repressor binds to the lac operator to inhibit transcription in E. coli. This inhibition can be relieved by adding lactose or isopropyl-β-D-thiogalactopyranoside (IPTG).
   4363..4951    -  rep_origin     ori: high-copy-number ColE1/pMB1/pBR322/pUC origin of replication
   5122..5982    -  CDS            AmpR: β-lactamase; bla; confers resistance to ampicillin, carbenicillin, and related antibiotics
   5983..6087    -  promoter       AmpR promoter: bla
>Addgene plasmid #103013 | S-HBsAg | addgene full sequence | sequence record 199586 | Addgene NGS Result
GACGGATCGGGAGATCTCCCGATCCCCTATGGTGCACTCTCAGTACAATCTGCTCTGATGCCGCATAGTT
AAGCCAGTATCTGCTCCCTGCTTGTGTGTTGGAGGTCGCTGAGTAGTGCGCGAGCAAAATTTAAGCTACA
ACAAGGCAAGGCTTGACCGACAATTGCATGAAGAATCTGCTTAGGGTTAGGCGTTTTGCGCTGCTTCGCG
ATGTACGGGCCAGATATACGCGTTGACATTGATTATTGACTAGTTATTAATAGTAATCAATTACGGGGTC
ATTAGTTCATAGCCCATATATGGAGTTCCGCGTTACATAACTTACGGTAAATGGCCCGCCTGGCTGACCG
CCCAACGACCCCCGCCCATTGACGTCAATAATGACGTATGTTCCCATAGTAACGCCAATAGGGACTTTCC
ATTGACGTCAATGGGTGGAGTATTTACGGTAAACTGCCCACTTGGCAGTACATCAAGTGTATCATATGCC
AAGTACGCCCCCTATTGACGTCAATGACGGTAAATGGCCCGCCTGGCATTATGCCCAGTACATGACCTTA
TGGGACTTTCCTACTTGGCAGTACATCTACGTATTAGTCATCGCTATTACCATGGTGATGCGGTTTTGGC
AGTACATCAATGGGCGTGGATAGCGGTTTGACTCACGGGGATTTCCAAGTCTCCACCCCATTGACGTCAA
TGGGAGTTTGTTTTGGCACCAAAATCAACGGGACTTTCCAAAATGTCGTAACAACTCCGCCCCATTGACG
CAAATGGGCGGTAGGCGTGTACGGTGGGAGGTCTATATAAGCAGAGCTCTCTGGCTAACTAGAGAACCCA
CTGCTTACTGGCTTATCGAAATTAATACGACTCACTATAGGGAGACCCAAGCTTGGTACCGAGCTCGGAT
CCACTAGTAACGGCCGCCAGTGTGCTGGAATTCTGCAGATATCCCATGGAGAACATCACATCAGGATTCC
TAGGACCCCTTCTCGTGTTACAGGCGGGGTTTTTCTTGTTGACAAGAATCCTCACAATACCGCAGAGTCT
AGACTCGTGGTGGACTTCTCTCAATTTTCTAGGGGGAACTACCGTGTGTCTTGGCCAAAATTCGCAGTCC
CCAACCTCCAATCACTCACCAACCTCTTGTCCTCCAACTTGTCCTGGTTAT
[294 nt withheld, positions 1172-1465]
TCCTGGCTCAGTTTACTAGTGCCATTTGTTCAGTGGTTCGTAGGGCTTTCCCCCACTGTTTGGCTTTCAG
TTATATGGATGATGTGGTATTGGGGGCCAAGTCTGTACAGCATCTTGAGTCCCTTTTTACCGCTGTTACC
AATTTTCTTTTGTCTTTGGGTATACATTTAAGCGGCCGCTCGAGCATGCATCTAGAGGGCCCTATTCTAT
AGTGTCACCTAAATGCTAGAGCTCGCTGATCAGCCTCGACTGTGCCTTCTAGTTGCCAGCCATCTGTTGT
TTGCCCCTCCCCCGTGCCTTCCTTGACCCTGGAAGGTGCCACTCCCACTGTCCTTTCCTAATAAAATGAG
GAAATTGCATCGCATTGTCTGAGTAGGTGTCATTCTATTCTGGGGGGTGGGGTGGGGCAGGACAGCAAGG
GGGAGGATTGGGAAGACAATAGCAGGCATGCTGGGGATGCGGTGGGCTCTATGGCTTCTGAGGCGGAAAG
AACCAGCTGGGGCTCTAGGGGGTATCCCC
[124 nt withheld, positions 1985-2108]
C
[91 nt withheld, positions 2110-2200]
A
[49 nt withheld, positions 2202-2250]
CCTTTGACGTTGGAGTCCACGTTCTTT
[37 nt withheld, positions 2278-2314]
ACCCTATCTCGGTCTATTCTTTTGATTTATAAGGGATTTTGCCGATTTCGGCCTATTGGTTAAAAAATGA
GCTGATTTAACAAAAATTTAACGCGAATTAATTCTGTGGAATGTGTGTCAGTTAGGGTGTGGAAAGTCCC
CAGGCTCCCCAGCAGGCAGAAGTATGCAAAGCATGCATCTCAATTAGTCAGCAACCAGGTGTGGAAAGTC
CCCAGGCTCCCCAGCAGGCAGAAGTATGCAAAGCATGCATCTCAATTAGTCAGCAACCATAGTCCCGCCC
CTAACTCCGCCCATCCCGCCCCTAACTCCGCCCAGTTCCGCCCATTCTCCGCCCCATGGCTGACTAATTT
TTTTTATTTATGCAGAGGCCGAGGCCGCCTCTGCCTCTGAGCTATTCCAGAAGTAGTGAGGAGGCTTTTT
TGGAGGCCTAGGCTTTTGCAAAAAGCTCCCGGGAGCTTGTATATCCATTTTCGGATCTGATCAAGAGACA
GGATGAGGATCGTTTCGCATGATTGAACAAGATGGATTGCACGCAGGTTCTCCGGCCGCTTGGGTGGAGA
GGCTATTCGGCTATGACTGGGCACAACAGACAATCGGCTGCTCTGATGCCGCCGTGTTCCGGCTGTCAGC
GCAGGGGCGCCCGGTTCTTTTTGTCAAGACCGACCTGTCCGGTGCCCTGAATGAACTGCAGGACGAGGCA
GCGCGGCTATCGTGGCTGGCCACGACGGGCGTTCCTTGCGCAGCTGTGCTCGACGTTGTCACTGAAGCGG
GAAGGGACTGGCTGCTATTGGGCGAAGTGCCGGGGCAGGATCTCCTGTCATCTCACCTTGCTCCTGCCGA
GAAAGTATCCATCATGGCTGATGCAATGCGGCGGCTGCATACGCTTGATCCGGCTACCTGCCCATTCGAC
CACCAAGCGAAACATCGCATCGAGCGAGCACGTACTCGGATGGAAGCCGGTCTTGTCGATCAGGATGATC
TGGACGAAGAGCATCAGGGGCTCGCGCCAGCCGAACTGTTCGCCAGGCTCAAGGCGCGCATGCCCGACGG
CGAGGATCTCGTCGTGACCCATGGCGATGCCTGCTTGCCGAATATCATGGTGGAAAATGGCCGCTTTTCT
GGATTCATCGACTGTGGCCGGCTGGGTGTGGCGGACCGCTATCAGGACATAGCGTTGGCTACCCGTGATA
TTGCTGAAGAGCTTGGCGGCGAATGGGCTGACCGCTTCCTCGTGCTTTACGGTATCGCCGCTCCCGATTC
GCAGCGCATCGCCTTCTATCGCCTTCTTGACGAGTTCTTCTGAGCGGGACTCTGGGGTTCGAAATGACCG
ACCAAGCGACGCCCAACCTGCCATCACGAGATTTCGATTCCACCGCCGCCTTCTATGAAAGGTTGGGCTT
CGGAATCGTTTTCCGGGACGCCGGCTGGATGATCCTCCAGCGCGGGGATCTCATGCTGGAGTTCTTCGCC
CACCCCAACTTGTTTATTGCAGCTTATAATGGTTACAAATAAAGCAATAGCATCACAAATTTCACAAATA
AAGCATTTTTTTCACTGCATTCTAGTTGTGGTTTGTCCAAACTCATCAATGTATCTTATCATGTCTGTAT
ACCGTCGACCTCTAGCTAGAGCTTGGCGTAATCATGGTCATAGCTGTTTCCTGTGTGAAATTGTTATCCG
CTCACAATTCCACACAACATACGAGCCGGAAGCATAAAGTGTAAAGCCTGGGGTGCCTAATGAGTGAGCT
AACTCACATTAATTGCGTTGCGCTCACTGCCCGCTTTCCAGTCGGGAAACCTGTCGTGCCAGCTGCATTA
ATGAATCGGCCAACGCGCGGGGAGAGGCGGTTTGCGTATTGGGCGCTCTTCCGCTTCCTCGCTCACTGAC
TCGCTGCGCTCGGTCGTTCGGCTGCGGCGAGCGGTATCAGCTCACTCAAAGGCGGTAATACGGTTATCCA
CAGAATCAGGGGATAACGCAGGAAAGAACATGTGAGCAAAAGGCCAGCAAAAGGCCAGGAACCGTAAAAA
GGCCGCGTTGCTGGCGTTTTTCCATAGGCTCCGCCCCCCTGACGAGCATCACAAAAATCGACGCTCAAGT
CAGAGGTGGCGAAACCCGACAGGACTATAAAGATACCAGGCGTTTCCCCCTGGAAGCTCCCTCGTGCGCT
CTCCTGTTCCGACCCTGCCGCTTACCGGATACCTGTCCGCCTTTCTCCCTTCGGGAAGCGTGGCGCTTTC
TCATAGCTCACGCTGTAGGTATCTCAGTTCGGTGTAGGTCGTTCGCTCCAAGCTGGGCTGTGTGCACGAA
CCCCCCGTTCAGCCCGACCGCTGCGCCTTATCCGGTAACTATCGTCTTGAGTCCAACCCGGTAAGACACG
ACTTATCGCCACTGGCAGCAGCCACTGGTAACAGGATTAGCAGAGCGAGGTATGTAGGCGGTGCTACAGA
GTTCTTGAAGTGGTGGCCTAACTACGGCTACACTAGAAGAACAGTATTTGGTATCTGCGCTCTGCTGAAG
CCAGTTACCTTCGGAAAAAGAGTTGGTAGCTCTTGATCCGGCAAACAAACCACCGCTGGTAGCGGTGGTT
TTTTTGTTTGCAAGCAGCAGATTACGCGCAGAAAAAAAGGATCTCAAGAAGATCCTTTGATCTTTTCTAC
GGGGTCTGACGCTCAGTGGAACGAAAACTCACGTTAAGGGATTTTGGTCATGAGATTATCAAAAAGGATC
TTCACCTAGATCCTTTTAAATTAAAAATGAAGTTTTAAATCAATCTAAAGTATATATGAGTAAACTTGGT
CTGACAGTTACCAATGCTTAATCAGTGAGGCACCTATCTCAGCGATCTGTCTATTTCGTTCATCCATAGT
TGCCTGACTCCCCGTCGTGTAGATAACTACGATACGGGAGGGCTTACCATCTGGCCCCAGTGCTGCAATG
ATACCGCGAGACCCACGCTCACCGGCTCCAGATTTATCAGCAATAAACCAGCCAGCCGGAAGGGCCGAGC
GCAGAAGTGGTCCTGCAACTTTATCCGCCTCCATCCAGTCTATTAATTGTTGCCGGGAAGCTAGAGTAAG
TAGTTCGCCAGTTAATAGTTTGCGCAACGTTGTTGCCATTGCTACAGGCATCGTGGTGTCACGCTCGTCG
TTTGGTATGGCTTCATTCAGCTCCGGTTCCCAACGATCAAGGCGAGTTACATGATCCCCCATGTTGTGCA
AAAAAGCGGTTAGCTCCTTCGGTCCTCCGATCGTTGTCAGAAGTAAGTTGGCCGCAGTGTTATCACTCAT
GGTTATGGCAGCACTGCATAATTCTCTTACTGTCATGCCATCCGTAAGATGCTTTTCTGTGACTGGTGAG
TACTCAACCAAGTCATTCTGAGAATAGTGTATGCGGCGACCGAGTTGCTCTTGCCCGGCGTCAATACGGG
ATAATACCGCGCCACATAGCAGAACTTTAAAAGTGCTCATCATTGGAAAACGTTCTTCGGGGCGAAAACT
CTCAAGGATCTTACCGCTGTTGAGATCCAGTTCGATGTAACCCACTCGTGCACCCAACTGATCTTCAGCA
TCTTTTACTTTCACCAGCGTTTCTGGGTGAGCAAAAACAGGAAGGCAAAATGCCGCAAAAAAGGGAATAA
GGGCGACACGGAAATGTTGAATACTCATACTCTTCCTTTTTCAATATTATTGAAGCATTTATCAGGGTTA
TTGTCTCATGAGCGGATACATATTTGAATGTATTTAGAAAAATAAACAAATAGGGGTTCCGCGCACATTT
CCCCGAAAAGTGCCACCTGACGTC
